Addgene plasmid #55411: mCerulean3-Cx43-7
Purpose: Localization: Gap Junctions, Excitation: 433, Emission: 475
Depositing lab: Michael Davidson. Depositing organization: Florida State University, Tallahassee. Publication: An improved cerulean fluorescent protein with enhanced brightness and reduced reversible photoswitching. Markwardt ML, Kremers GJ, Kraft CA, Ray K, Cranfill PJ, Wilson KA, Day RN, Wachter RM, Davidson MW, Rizzo MA. PLoS One. 2011 . 6(3):e17896. 10.1371/journal.pone.0017896 PubMed 21479270.
Backbone
  Vector backbone: mCerulean3
  Backbone size w/o insert (bp): 4750
  Vector type: Mammalian Expression
  Selectable markers: Neomycin (select with G418)
Growth in bacteria
  Bacterial resistance: Kanamycin, 50 μg/mL
  Growth temperature: 37°C
  Growth strain: DH5alpha
  Copy number: High Copy
Gene/Insert
  Gene/Insert name: Cx43 (alt names: Rat Alpha-1 Connexin 43; NM_012567.2)
  Species: R. norvegicus (rat)
  Promoter: CMV
  Tag / fusion protein: mCerulean3 (C terminal on backbone)
  Cloning method: Unknown
  Sequencing primers: 5′ CMV-F; 3′ SV40pA-R
Terms and licenses: Academic/Nonprofit Terms; Industry Terms: Not Available to Industry
Depositor comments: R. norvegicus (rat) Alpha-1 Connexin 43. Excitation = 433; Emission = 475
How to cite: mCerulean3-Cx43-7 was a gift from Michael Davidson (Addgene plasmid # 55411 ; http://n2t.net/addgene:55411 ; RRID:Addgene_55411)
