[The description below was written by a language model from this plasmid's Addgene catalogue record.]
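Description:
mCerulean3-Cx43-7 is a mammalian expression plasmid that produces rat connexin 43 (alpha-1 connexin, the gap junction protein) fused to the cyan fluorescent protein mCerulean3. It is built on an mCerulean3 vector backbone of about 4.75 kb (not counting the insert). In bacteria it is maintained as a high-copy plasmid under kanamycin selection. A neomycin resistance marker allows G418 selection of transfected mammalian cells. No feature table accompanies the record, so the origin of replication and the elements driving the resistance cassette are not stated. The use of an SV40 polyA reverse sequencing primer suggests an SV40 polyadenylation signal downstream of the fusion.

The Cx43 coding sequence is expressed from the CMV promoter, a strong constitutive promoter in most mammalian cell lines. The mCerulean3 tag is supplied by the backbone at the C terminus of the connexin, so the fluorescent protein follows the Cx43 coding region. The "7" in the name may refer to the linker between the two parts, but the record does not explain it, and the cloning method is listed as unknown. mCerulean3 is an improved Cerulean variant with enhanced brightness and reduced reversible photoswitching, and the record gives its excitation and emission as 433 nm and 475 nm.

The stated purpose is localization: the fusion acts as a cyan fluorescent marker for gap junctions. This lets Cx43-containing structures at cell–cell contacts be visualized by fluorescence microscopy in transfected cells, alone or alongside spectrally distinct fluorescent proteins.
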