>Addgene plasmid #55411 | mCerulean3-Cx43-7 | depositor partial sequence | sequence record 85817 | insert sequence
AGATCCGCTAGCGCTACCGGACTCAGATCTCGAGCTCAAGCTTCGAATTCGGCAGCACTTTTCTTTCATT
GGGGGGAAGGCGTGAGGAAAGTACCAAACAGCAGCAGACTTTTAAACTTTAAACAGACAGGTCTGAGAGC
CTGAACTCTCATTTTTCCTTTGACTTCAGCCTCCAAGGAGTTCCACCAACTTTGGCGCGCCGGCTTCACT
TTCATTAAGTGAAAGAGAGGTGCCCAGACATGGGTGACTGGAGTGCCTTGGGGAAGCTTCTGGACAAGGT
CCAAGCCTACTCCACCGCTGGAGGGAAGGTGTGGCTGTCAGTGCTCTTCATATTCAGAATCCTGCTCCTG
GGGACAGCTGTTGAGTCAGCTTGGGGTGATGAACAGTCTGCCTTTCGCTGTAACACTCAACAACCTGGCT
GCGAAAACGTCTGCTATGACAAGTCCTTCCCCATCTCTCACGTGCGCTTCTGGGTCCTTCAGATCATATT
CGTGTCTGTGCCCACACTCCTGTACTTGGCCCATGTGTTCTATGTGATGAGGAAGGAAGAGAAGCTAAAC
AAGAAAGAAGAGGAGCTCAAAGTGGCCCAGACTGACGGGGTCAACGTGGAGATGCACCTGAAGCAGATTG
AAATCAAGAAGTTCAAGTACGGGATTGAAGAGCACGGCAAGGTGAAAATGAGGGGCGGCTTGCTGAGAAC
CTACATCATCAGCATCCTCTTCAAGTCTGTCTTCGAGGTGGCCTTCCTGCTCATCCAGTGGTACATCTAT
GGGTTCAGCTTGAGCGCGGTCTACACCTGCAAGAGAGATCCCTGCCCCCACCAGGTAGACTGCTTCCTCT
CACGTCCCACGGAGAAAACCATCTTCATCATCTTCATGCTGGTGGTGTCCTTGGTGTCTCTCGCTTTGAA
CATCATTGAGCTCTTCTACGTCTTCTTCAAAGGCGTTAAGGATCGCGTGAAGGGAAGAAGCGATCCTTAC
CACGCCACCACTGGCCCACTGAGCCCATCAAAAGACTGCGGATCTCCAAAATACGCCTACTTCAATGGCT
GCTCCTCACCAACGGCTCCACTCTCGCCTATGTCTCCTCCTGGGTACAAGCTGGTTACTGGTGACAGAAA
CAATTCCTCGTGCCGCAATTACAACAAGCAAGCTAGCGAGCAAAACTGGGCGAACTACAGCGCAGAGCAA
AATCGCATGGGGCAGGCCGGAAGCACCATCTCCAACTCGCACGCCCAGCCGTTCGATTTCCCCGACGACA
ACCAGAATGCCAAAAAAGTTGCTGCTGGACATGAACTCCAGCCATTAGCCATCGTGGACCAACGACCTTC
CAGCAGAGCCAGCAGCCGCGCCAGCAGCAGGCCTCGGCCTGATGACCTGGAGATTGCGGATCCACCGGTC
GCCACCATGGTGAGCAAGGGCGAGGAGCTGTTCACCGGGGTGGTGCCCATCCTGGTCGAGCTGGACGGCG
ACGTAAACGGCCACAAGTTCAGCGTGTCCGGCGAGGGCGAGGGCGATGCCACCTACGGCAAGCTGACCCT
GAAGTTCATCTGCACCACCGGCAAGCTGCCCGTGCCCTGGCCCACCCTCGTGACCACCCTGAGCTGGGGC
GTGCAGTGCTTCGCCCGCTACCCCGACCACATGAAGCAGCACGACTTCTTCAAGTCCGCCATGCCCGAAG
GCTACGTCCAGGAGCGCACCATCTTCTTCAAGGACGACGGCAACTACAAGACCCGCGCCGAGGTGAAGTT
CGAGGGCGACACCCTGGTGAACCGCATCGAGCTGAAGGGCATCGACTTCAAGGAGGACGGCAACATCCTG
GGGCACAAGCTGGAGTACAACGCCATCCACGGCAACGTCTATATCACCGCCGACAAGCAGAAGAACGGCA
TCAAGGCCAACTTCGGCCTCAACTGCAACATCGAGGACGGCAGCGTGCAGCTCGCCGACCACTACCAGCA
GAACACCCCCATCGGCGACGGCCCCGTGCTGCTGCCCGACAACCACTACCTGAGCACCCAGTCCAAGCTG
AGCAAAGACCCCAACGAGAAGCGCGATCACATGGTCCTGCTGGAGTTCGTGACCGCCGCCGGGATCACTC
TCGGCATGGACGAGCTGTACAAGTAAAGCGGCCGCGACTCTAGATCATAATCAGCCATACCACATTT
